>Addgene plasmid #235068 | Tad-CBE(TCG2) | addgene full sequence | sequence record 467755 | Addgene NGS Result
TTCACCTAGATCCTTTTAAATTAAAAATGAAGTTTTAAATCAATCTAAAGTATATATGAGTAAACTTGGT
CTGACAGTTACCAATGCTTAATCAGTGAGGCACCTATCTCAGCGATCTGTCTATTTCGTTCATCCATAGT
TGCCTGACTCCCCGTCGTGTAGATAACTACGATACGGGAGGGCTTACCATCTGGCCCCAGTGCTGCAATG
ATACCGCGGCTACCACGCTCACCGGCTCCAGATTTATCAGCAATAAACCAGCCAGCCGGAAGGGCCGAGC
GCAGAAGTGGTCCTGCAACTTTATCCGCCTCCATCCAGTCTATTAATTGTTGCCGGGAAGCTAGAGTAAG
TAGTTCGCCAGTTAATAGTTTGCGCAACGTTGTTGCCATTGCTACAGGCATCGTGGTGTCACGCTCGTCG
TTTGGTATGGCTTCATTCAGCTCCGGTTCCCAACGATCAAGGCGAGTTACATGATCCCCCATGTTGTGCA
AAAAAGCGGTTAGCTCCTTCGGTCCTCCGATCGTTGTCAGAAGTAAGTTGGCCGCAGTGTTATCACTCAT
GGTTATGGCAGCACTGCATAATTCTCTTACTGTCATGCCATCCGTAAGATGCTTTTCTGTGACTGGTGAG
TACTCAACCAAGTCATTCTGAGAATAGTGTATGCGGCGACCGAGTTGCTCTTGCCCGGCGTCAATACGGG
ATAATACCGCGCCACATAGCAGAACTTTAAAAGTGCTCATCATTGGAAAACGTTCTTCGGGGCGAAAACT
CTCAAGGATCTTACCGCTGTTGAGATCCAGTTCGATGTAACCCACTCGTGCACCCAACTGATCTTCAGCA
TCTTTTACTTTCACCAGCGTTTCTGGGTGAGCAAAAACAGGAAGGCAAAATGCCGCAAAAAAGGGAATAA
GGGCGACACGGAAATGTTGAATACTCATACTCTTCCTTTTTCAATATTATTGAAGCATTTATCAGGGTTA
TTGTCTCATGAGCGGATACATATTTGAATGTATTTAGAAAAATAAACAAATAGGGGTTCCGCGCACATTT
CCCCGAAAAGTGCCACCTGACGTCGACGGATCGGGAGATCGATCTCCCGATCCCCTAGGGTCGACTCTCA
GTACAATCTGCTCTGATGCCGCATAGTTAAGCCAGTATCTGCTCCCTGCTTGTGTGTTGGAGGTCGCTGA
GTAGTGCGCGAGCAAAATTTAAGCTACAACAAGGCAAGGCTTGACCGACAATTGCATGAAGAATCTGCTT
AGGGTTAGGCGTTTTGCGCTGCTTCGCGATGTACGGGCCAGATATACGCGTTGACATTGATTATTGACTA
GTTATTAATAGTAATCAATTACGGGGTCATTAGTTCATAGCCCATATATGGAGTTCCGCGTTACATAACT
TACGGTAAATGGCCCGCCTGGCTGACCGCCCAACGACCCCCGCCCATTGACGTCAATAATGACGTATGTT
CCCATAGTAACGCCAATAGGGACTTTCCATTGACGTCAATGGGTGGAGTATTTACGGTAAACTGCCCACT
TGGCAGTACATCAAGTGTATCATATGCCAAGTACGCCCCCTATTGACGTCAATGACGGTAAATGGCCCGC
CTGGCATTATGCCCAGTACATGACCTTATGGGACTTTCCTACTTGGCAGTACATCTACGTATTAGTCATC
GCTATTACCATGGTGATGCGGTTTTGGCAGTACATCAATGGGCGTGGATAGCGGTTTGACTCACGGGGAT
TTCCAAGTCTCCACCCCATTGACGTCAATGGGAGTTTGTTTTGGCACCAAAATCAACGGGACTTTCCAAA
ATGTCGTAACAACTCCGCCCCATTGACGCAAATGGGCGGTAGGCGTGTACGGTGGGAGGTCTATATAAGC
AGAGCTGGTTTAGTGAACCGTCAGATCCGCTAGAGATCCGCGGCCGCTAATACGACTCACTATAGGGAGA
GCCGCCACCATGAAACGGACAGCCGACGGAAGCGAGTTCGAGTCACCAAAGAAGAAGCGGAAAGTCTCTG
AAGTCGAGTTTAGCCACGAGTATTGGATGAGGCACGCACTGACCCTGGCAAAGCGAGCACGGGATGAACA
GGCTCCGCCCGTGGGCGCCGTGCTGGTGCTCAACAATAGAGTGATCGGAGAGGGATGGCCGTCGAGGCGT
GCTACGCACGACCCTACCGCACACGCAGAGATCATGGCACTGAGGCAGGGAGGCCTGGTCATGCAGAATT
ACCGCCTGTACGATGCCACCCTGTATTCGACACTCGAGCCATGCGTGATGTGCGCAGGAGCAATGATCCA
CAGCAGGATCGGAAGAGTGGTGTTCGGAGTGCATAATCGGCGGAATGGCGCAGTAGGCTCCCTGATGAAT
GTGCTGCACTACCCCGGCATAAAGCACCGGGTGGAGATCACAGAGGGAATCCTGGCAGACGAGTGCGCCG
CCCTGCTGTGCCGTTTCTTTAGAATGCCGAGACGGGTGTTCAAGGCCCAGAAGAAGGCACAGAGCTCCAC
CGACTCTGGAGGATCTAGCGGAGGATCCTCTGGCAGCGAGACACCAGGAACAAGCGAGTCAGCAACACCA
GAGAGCAGTGGCGGCAGCAGCGGCGGCAGCGACAAGAAGTACAGCATCGGCCTGGCCATCGGCACCAACT
CTGTGGGCTGGGCCGTGATCACCGACGAGTACAAGGTGCCCAGCAAGAAATTCAAGGTGCTGGGCAACAC
CGACCGGCACAGCATCAAGAAGAACCTGATCGGAGCCCTGCTGTTCGACAGCGGCGAAACAGCCGAGGCC
ACCCGGCTGAAGAGAACCGCCAGAAGAAGATACACCAGACGGAAGAACCGGATCTGCTATCTGCAAGAGA
TCTTCAGCAACGAGATGGCCAAGGTGGACGACAGCTTCTTCCACAGACTGGAAGAGTCCTTCCTGGTGGA
AGAGGATAAGAAGCACGAGCGGCACCCCATCTTCGGCAACATCGTGGACGAGGTGGCCTACCACGAGAAG
TACCCCACCATCTACCACCTGAGAAAGAAACTGGTGGACAGCACCGACAAGGCCGACCTGCGGCTGATCT
ATCTGGCCCTGGCCCACATGATCAAGTTCCGGGGCCACTTCCTGATCGAGGGCGACCTGAACCCCGACAA
CAGCGACGTGGACAAGCTGTTCATCCAGCTGGTGCAGACCTACAACCAGCTGTTCGAGGAAAACCCCATC
AACGCCAGCGGCGTGGACGCCAAGGCCATCCTGTCTGCCAGACTGAGCAAGAGCAGACGGCTGGAAAATC
TGATCGCCCAGCTGCCCGGCGAAAAGAAGAATGGCCTGTTCGGAAACCTGATTGCCCTGAGCCTGGGCCT
GACCCCCAACTTCAAGAGCAACTTCGACCTGGCCGAGGATGCCAAACTGCAGCTGAGCAAGGACACCTAC
GACGACGACCTGGACAACCTGCTGGCCCAGATCGGCGACCAGTACGCCGACCTGTTTCTGGCCGCCAAGA
ACCTGTCCGACGCCATCCTGCTGAGCGACATCCTGAGAGTGAACACCGAGATCACCAAGGCCCCCCTGAG
CGCCTCTATGATCAAGAGATACGACGAGCACCACCAGGACCTGACCCTGCTGAAAGCTCTCGTGCGGCAG
CAGCTGCCTGAGAAGTACAAAGAGATTTTCTTCGACCAGAGCAAGAACGGCTACGCCGGCTACATTGACG
GCGGAGCCAGCCAGGAAGAGTTCTACAAGTTCATCAAGCCCATCCTGGAAAAGATGGACGGCACCGAGGA
ACTGCTCGTGAAGCTGAACAGAGAGGACCTGCTGCGGAAGCAGCGGACCTTCGACAACGGCAGCATCCCC
CACCAGATCCACCTGGGAGAGCTGCACGCCATTCTGCGGCGGCAGGAAGATTTTTACCCATTCCTGAAGG
ACAACCGGGAAAAGATCGAGAAGATCCTGACCTTCCGCATCCCCTACTACGTGGGCCCTCTGGCCAGGGG
AAACAGCAGATTCGCCTGGATGACCAGAAAGAGCGAGGAAACCATCACCCCCTGGAACTTCGAGGAAGTG
GTGGACAAGGGCGCTTCCGCCCAGAGCTTCATCGAGCGGATGACCAACTTCGATAAGAACCTGCCCAACG
AGAAGGTGCTGCCCAAGCACAGCCTGCTGTACGAGTACTTCACCGTGTATAACGAGCTGACCAAAGTGAA
ATACGTGACCGAGGGAATGAGAAAGCCCGCCTTCCTGAGCGGCGAGCAGAAAAAGGCCATCGTGGACCTG
CTGTTCAAGACCAACCGGAAAGTGACCGTGAAGCAGCTGAAAGAGGACTACTTCAAGAAAATCGAGTGCT
TCGACTCCGTGGAAATCTCCGGCGTGGAAGATCGGTTCAACGCCTCCCTGGGCACATACCACGATCTGCT
GAAAATTATCAAGGACAAGGACTTCCTGGACAATGAGGAAAACGAGGACATTCTGGAAGATATCGTGCTG
ACCCTGACACTGTTTGAGGACAGAGAGATGATCGAGGAACGGCTGAAAACCTATGCCCACCTGTTCGACG
ACAAAGTGATGAAGCAGCTGAAGCGGCGGAGATACACCGGCTGGGGCAGGCTGAGCCGGAAGCTGATCAA
CGGCATCCGGGACAAGCAGTCCGGCAAGACAATCCTGGATTTCCTGAAGTCCGACGGCTTCGCCAACAGA
AACTTCATGCAGCTGATCCACGACGACAGCCTGACCTTTAAAGAGGACATCCAGAAAGCCCAGGTGTCCG
GCCAGGGCGATAGCCTGCACGAGCACATTGCCAATCTGGCCGGCAGCCCCGCCATTAAGAAGGGCATCCT
GCAGACAGTGAAGGTGGTGGACGAGCTCGTGAAAGTGATGGGCCGGCACAAGCCCGAGAACATCGTGATC
GAAATGGCCAGAGAGAACCAGACCACCCAGAAGGGACAGAAGAACAGCCGCGAGAGAATGAAGCGGATCG
AAGAGGGCATCAAAGAGCTGGGCAGCCAGATCCTGAAAGAACACCCCGTGGAAAACACCCAGCTGCAGAA
CGAGAAGCTGTACCTGTACTACCTGCAGAATGGGCGGGATATGTACGTGGACCAGGAACTGGACATCAAC
CGGCTGTCCGACTACGATGTGGACCATATCGTGCCTCAGAGCTTTCTGAAGGACGACTCCATCGACAACA
AGGTGCTGACCAGAAGCGACAAGAACCGGGGCAAGAGCGACAACGTGCCCTCCGAAGAGGTCGTGAAGAA
GATGAAGAACTACTGGCGGCAGCTGCTGAACGCCAAGCTGATTACCCAGAGAAAGTTCGACAATCTGACC
AAGGCCGAGAGAGGCGGCCTGAGCGAACTGGATAAGGCCGGCTTCATCAAGAGACAGCTGGTGGAAACCC
GGCAGATCACAAAGCACGTGGCACAGATCCTGGACTCCCGGATGAACACTAAGTACGACGAGAATGACAA
GCTGATCCGGGAAGTGAAAGTGATCACCCTGAAGTCCAAGCTGGTGTCCGATTTCCGGAAGGATTTCCAG
TTTTACAAAGTGCGCGAGATCAACAACTACCACCACGCCCACGACGCCTACCTGAACGCCGTCGTGGGAA
CCGCCCTGATCAAAAAGTACCCTAAGCTGGAAAGCGAGTTCGTGTACGGCGACTACAAGGTGTACGACGT
GCGGAAGATGATCGCCAAGAGCGAGCAGGAAATCGGCAAGGCTACCGCCAAGTACTTCTTCTACAGCAAC
ATCATGAACTTTTTCAAGACCGAGATTACCCTGGCCAACGGCGAGATCCGGAAGCGGCCTCTGATCGAGA
CAAACGGCGAAACCGGGGAGATCGTGTGGGATAAGGGCCGGGATTTTGCCACCGTGCGGAAAGTGCTGAG
CATGCCCCAAGTGAATATCGTGAAAAAGACCGAGGTGCAGACAGGCGGCTTCAGCAAAGAGTCTATCCTG
CCCAAGAGGAACAGCGATAAGCTGATCGCCAGAAAGAAGGACTGGGACCCTAAGAAGTACGGCGGCTTCG
ACAGCCCCACCGTGGCCTATTCTGTGCTGGTGGTGGCCAAAGTGGAAAAGGGCAAGTCCAAGAAACTGAA
GAGTGTGAAAGAGCTGCTGGGGATCACCATCATGGAAAGAAGCAGCTTCGAGAAGAATCCCATCGACTTT
CTGGAAGCCAAGGGCTACAAAGAAGTGAAAAAGGACCTGATCATCAAGCTGCCTAAGTACTCCCTGTTCG
AGCTGGAAAACGGCCGGAAGAGAATGCTGGCCTCTGCCGGCGAACTGCAGAAGGGAAACGAACTGGCCCT
GCCCTCCAAATATGTGAACTTCCTGTACCTGGCCAGCCACTATGAGAAGCTGAAGGGCTCCCCCGAGGAT
AATGAGCAGAAACAGCTGTTTGTGGAACAGCACAAGCACTACCTGGACGAGATCATCGAGCAGATCAGCG
AGTTCTCCAAGAGAGTGATCCTGGCCGACGCTAATCTGGACAAAGTGCTGTCCGCCTACAACAAGCACCG
GGATAAGCCCATCAGAGAGCAGGCCGAGAATATCATCCACCTGTTTACCCTGACCAATCTGGGAGCCCCT
GCCGCCTTCAAGTACTTTGACACCACCATCGACCGGAAGAGGTACACCAGCACCAAAGAGGTGCTGGACG
CCACCCTGATCCACCAGAGCATCACCGGCCTGTACGAGACACGGATCGACCTGTCTCAGCTGGGAGGTGA
CAGCGGCGGGAGCGGCGGGAGCGGGGGGAGCACTAATCTGAGCGACATCATTGAGAAGGAGACTGGGAAA
CAGCTGGTCATTCAGGAGTCCATCCTGATGCTGCCTGAGGAGGTGGAGGAAGTGATCGGCAACAAGCCAG
AGTCTGACATCCTGGTGCACACCGCCTACGACGAGTCCACAGATGAGAATGTGATGCTGCTGACCTCTGA
CGCCCCCGAGTATAAGCCTTGGGCCCTGGTCATCCAGGATTCTAACGGCGAGAATAAGATCAAGATGCTG
AGCGGAGGATCCGGAGGATCTGGAGGCAGCACCAACCTGTCTGACATCATCGAGAAGGAGACAGGCAAGC
AGCTGGTCATCCAGGAGAGCATCCTGATGCTGCCCGAAGAAGTCGAAGAAGTGATCGGAAACAAGCCTGA
GAGCGATATCCTGGTCCATACCGCCTACGACGAGAGTACCGACGAAAATGTGATGCTGCTGACATCCGAC
GCCCCAGAGTATAAGCCCTGGGCTCTGGTCATCCAGGATTCCAACGGAGAGAACAAAATCAAAATGCTGT
CTGGCGGCTCAAAAAGAACCGCCGACGGCAGCGAATTCGAGCCCAAGAAGAAGAGGAAAGTCTAACCGGT
CATCATCACCATCACCATTGAGTTTAAACCCGCTGATCAGCCTCGACTGTGCCTTCTAGTTGCCAGCCAT
CTGTTGTTTGCCCCTCCCCCGTGCCTTCCTTGACCCTGGAAGGTGCCACTCCCACTGTCCTTTCCTAATA
AAATGAGGAAATTGCATCGCATTGTCTGAGTAGGTGTCATTCTATTCTGGGGGGTGGGGTGGGGCAGGAC
AGCAAGGGGGAGGATTGGGAAGACAATAGCAGGCATGCTGGGGATGCGGTGGGCTCTATGGCTTCTGAGG
CGGAAAGAACCAGCTGGGGCTCGATACCGTCGACCTCTAGCTAGAGCTTGGCGTAATCATGGTCATAGCT
GTTTCCTGTGTGAAATTGTTATCCGCTCACAATTCCACACAACATACGAGCCGGAAGCATAAAGTGTAAA
GCCTAGGGTGCCTAATGAGTGAGCTAACTCACATTAATTGCGTTGCGCTCACTGCCCGCTTTCCAGTCGG
GAAACCTGTCGTGCCAGCTGCATTAATGAATCGGCCAACGCGCGGGGAGAGGCGGTTTGCGTATTGGGCG
CTCTTCCGCTTCCTCGCTCACTGACTCGCTGCGCTCGGTCGTTCGGCTGCGGCGAGCGGTATCAGCTCAC
TCAAAGGCGGTAATACGGTTATCCACAGAATCAGGGGATAACGCAGGAAAGAACATGTGAGCAAAAGGCC
AGCAAAAGGCCAGGAACCGTAAAAAGGCCGCGTTGCTGGCGTTTTTCCATAGGCTCCGCCCCCCTGACGA
GCATCACAAAAATCGACGCTCAAGTCAGAGGTGGCGAAACCCGACAGGACTATAAAGATACCAGGCGTTT
CCCCCTGGAAGCTCCCTCGTGCGCTCTCCTGTTCCGACCCTGCCGCTTACCGGATACCTGTCCGCCTTTC
TCCCTTCGGGAAGCGTGGCGCTTTCTCATAGCTCACGCTGTAGGTATCTCAGTTCGGTGTAGGTCGTTCG
CTCCAAGCTGGGCTGTGTGCACGAACCCCCCGTTCAGCCCGACCGCTGCGCCTTATCCGGTAACTATCGT
CTTGAGTCCAACCCGGTAAGACACGACTTATCGCCACTGGCAGCAGCCACTGGTAACAGGATTAGCAGAG
CGAGGTATGTAGGCGGTGCTACAGAGTTCTTGAAGTGGTGGCCTAACTACGGCTACACTAGAAGAACAGT
ATTTGGTATCTGCGCTCTGCTGAAGCCAGTTACCTTCGGAAAAAGAGTTGGTAGCTCTTGATCCGGCAAA
CAAACCACCGCTGGTAGCGGTGGTTTTTTTGTTTGCAAGCAGCAGATTACGCGCAGAAAAAAAGGATCTC
AAGAAGATCCTTTGATCTTTTCTACGGGGTCTGACACTCAGTGGAACGAAAACTCACGTTAAGGGATTTT
GGTCATGAGATTATCAAAAAGGATC
Features (pLannotate 1.2.2; 17 found; start..end, strand, type, name):
     78..938     -  CDS            AmpR: β-lactamase; bla; confers resistance to ampicillin, carbenicillin, and related antibiotics
    939..1043    -  promoter       AmpR promoter: bla
   1114..1158    -  misc_feature   bom (fragment): basis of mobility region from pBR322
   1313..1692    +  enhancer       CMV enhancer: human cytomegalovirus immediate early enhancer
   1693..1896    +  promoter       CMV promoter: human cytomegalovirus (CMV) immediate early promoter
   1938..1956    +  promoter       T7 promoter: promoter for bacteriophage T7 RNA polymerase
   2027..2506    +  CDS            tadA: TADA_ECOLI - Also known as yfhC. Experimental evidence at protein level: Swiss-Prot protein existence level 1. Catalyzes the deamination of adenosine to inosine at the wobble position 34 of tRNA(Arg2). Essential for cell viability. From Escherichia coli (strain K12).
   2621..6717    +  CDS            Cas9 (fragment): Cas9 (Csn1) endonuclease from the Streptococcus pyogenes Type II CRISPR/Cas system generates RNA-guided double strand breaks in DNA
   7031..7279    +  CDS            UGI: UNGI_BPPB2 - Experimental evidence at protein level: Swiss-Prot protein existence level 1. This protein binds specifically and reversibly to the host uracil-DNA glycosylase, preventing removal of uracil residues from PBS2 DNA by the host uracil-excision repair system. From Bacillus phage PBS2 (Bacteriophage PBS2).
   7397..7621    +  polyA_signal   bGH poly(A) signal: bovine growth hormone polyadenylation signal
   7625..7646    +  promoter       SV40 promoter (fragment): SV40 enhancer and early promoter
   7651..7667    +  misc_feature   MCS (fragment): pBluescript multiple cloning site
   7716..7732    -  protein_bind   lac operator: The lac repressor binds to the lac operator to inhibit transcription in E. coli. This inhibition can be relieved by adding lactose or isopropyl-β-D-thiogalactopyranoside (IPTG). lac repressor encoded by lacI
   7740..7770    -  promoter       lac promoter: promoter for the E. coli lac operon
   7785..7806    -  protein_bind   CAP binding site: CAP binding activates transcription in the presence of cAMP. E. coli catabolite activator protein
   7819..7911    -  CDS            lacI (fragment): lac repressor; lacI; The lac repressor binds to the lac operator to inhibit transcription in E. coli. This inhibition can be relieved by adding lactose or isopropyl-β-D-thiogalactopyranoside (IPTG).
   8094..8682    -  rep_origin     ori: high-copy-number ColE1/pMB1/pBR322/pUC origin of replication
