[The description below was written by a language model from this plasmid's Addgene catalogue record and pLannotate feature annotations shown in this document.]
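Description:
Tad-CBE(TCG2) is a mammalian expression plasmid encoding a cytosine base editor, built by Golden Gate assembly in a pCMV backbone with a pBR322-type origin. The full sequenced construct is 8,775 nt. It is propagated in E. coli at high copy from a ColE1/pMB1-family origin and selected with ampicillin through the β-lactamase gene and its native promoter. Short remnants of a lac promoter/operator, CAP binding site, lacI, bom, an SV40 promoter and a pBluescript polylinker are annotated in the backbone; these appear to be cloning vestiges rather than functional parts, and no mammalian selection marker is annotated.

The payload is a single synthetic open reading frame driven by the human CMV immediate-early enhancer and promoter and terminated by the bovine growth hormone polyadenylation signal; a T7 promoter upstream of the coding sequence could also permit in vitro transcription. The fusion begins with an N-terminal bipartite nuclear localization signal, followed by a deaminase domain derived from E. coli TadA, then SpCas9 carrying the D10A mutation, which makes it a nickase, and ends with two copies of the uracil glycosylase inhibitor UGI and a second bipartite NLS. The feature table annotates only one UGI copy, although the catalogue entry lists two. In this architecture a guide RNA, not encoded here and supplied separately, directs the nickase to a target site. There the evolved TadA variant deaminates cytosine to uracil, while UGI blocks uracil excision to favour C-to-T outcomes. The associated publication concerns high-precision cytosine base editors obtained by evolving deaminase nucleic-acid-recognition hotspots. The record does not spell out what "TCG2" denotes or list the variant's mutations.
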