Addgene plasmid #235068: Tad-CBE(TCG2)
Purpose: Expresses Tad-CBE(TCG2) in mammalian cells.
Depositing lab: Weixin Tang. Depositing organization: University of Chicago. Publication: High-precision cytosine base editors by evolving nucleic-acid-recognition hotspots in deaminase. Wu Y, Xiao YL, Tang W. Nat Biotechnol. 2025 Jul 7:10.1038/s41587-025-02678-w. doi: 10.1038/s41587-025-02678-w. PubMed 40624252.
Backbone
  Vector backbone: pCMV with a BR322 origin
  Backbone size w/o insert (bp): 3402
  Vector type: Mammalian Expression, CRISPR
Growth in bacteria
  Bacterial resistance: Ampicillin, 100 μg/mL
  Growth temperature: 37°C
  Growth strain: DH5alpha
  Copy number: High Copy
Gene/Insert
  Gene/Insert name: Tad-CBE(TCG2)-SpCas9 D10A
  Species: Synthetic
  Insert size (bp): 5373
  Tag / fusion protein: bpNLS (N terminal on insert); 2xUGI, bpNLS (C terminal on insert)
  Cloning method: Golden Gate
Terms and licenses: Academic/Nonprofit Terms; Industry Terms: Not Available to Industry
How to cite: Tad-CBE(TCG2) was a gift from Weixin Tang (Addgene plasmid # 235068 ; http://n2t.net/addgene:235068 ; RRID:Addgene_235068)
